Addgene plasmid #92287: pMCh-139
Purpose: Plasmid for expression of NHA-tagged Drosophila melanogaster GW182 NED in D. melanogaster cells
Depositing lab: Marina Chekulaeva & Witold Filipowicz. Depositing organization: Friedrich Miescher Institute for Biomedical Research. Publication: The GW/WG repeats of Drosophila GW182 function as effector motifs for miRNA-mediated repression. Chekulaeva M, Parker R, Filipowicz W. Nucleic Acids Res. 2010 Oct;38(19):6673-83. doi: 10.1093/nar/gkq501. Epub 2010 Jun 8. PubMed 20530530.
Backbone
  Vector backbone: pAC5.1-NHA
  Backbone size w/o insert (bp): 5459
  Total vector size (bp): 6329
  Vector type: Insect Expression
Growth in bacteria
  Bacterial resistance: Ampicillin, 100 μg/mL
  Growth temperature: 37°C
  Growth strain: DH5alpha
  Copy number: High Copy
Gene/Insert
  Gene/Insert name: dGW182 NED (alt name: Gawky)
  Species: D. melanogaster (fly)
  Insert size (bp): 870
  Mutation: dGW182 NED: aa 205-490
  GenBank ID: NM_166783.2
  Entrez Gene: gw (a.k.a. Dmel_CG31992, CG11484, CG31992, CG9905, Dmel\CG31992, GQ182, GW, GW182, Gw, Gw182, anon-EST:Posey205, dGW182, gw182)
  Promoter: Ac5
  Tag / fusion protein: NHA (N terminal on backbone)
  Cloning method: Restriction Enzyme; 5′ cloning site SbfI (not destroyed); 3′ cloning site NotI (not destroyed)
  Sequencing primers: 5′ ACA CAA AGC CGC TCC ATC AG; 3′ CCT TAG AAG GCA CAG TCG AGG
Terms and licenses: Academic/Nonprofit Terms; Industry Terms: Not Available to Industry
How to cite: pMCh-139 was a gift from Marina Chekulaeva & Witold Filipowicz (Addgene plasmid # 92287 ; http://n2t.net/addgene:92287 ; RRID:Addgene_92287)
