[The description below was written by a language model from this plasmid's Addgene catalogue record and pLannotate feature annotations shown in this document.]
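Description:
pMCh-139 is an insect-cell expression plasmid built on the pAC5.1-NHA backbone. It produces a fragment of Drosophila melanogaster GW182 (Gawky, gene gw) in cultured D. melanogaster cells. In bacteria it is maintained as a high-copy plasmid through a ColE1/pUC-type origin and selected with ampicillin via the β-lactamase gene. The annotation also picks up remnants of a tetracycline-resistance gene and of SV40 large T antigen, which appear to be non-functional backbone fragments. No marker for selection in insect cells is recorded.

The expression cassette is driven by the constitutive Drosophila actin 5C (Ac5) promoter. The insert, cloned between SbfI and NotI sites that were both retained, encodes the region called NED, amino acids 205–490 of dGW182 (about 870 bp). It is fused at its N terminus to the backbone-encoded NHA tag. The feature table resolves this tag into a short fragment of the bacteriophage lambda N protein followed by an HA epitope. The lambda N peptide is commonly used to bind boxB RNA hairpins, so a fusion of this kind can be tethered to a boxB-containing reporter mRNA, while the HA epitope allows immunodetection.

A V5 tag sequence lies downstream of the insert in the same orientation, but the record does not say whether it is translated in frame with the protein. An SV40 polyadenylation signal is also annotated in the backbone, on the opposite strand to the cassette as listed.

The associated study examined GW/WG repeats of Drosophila GW182 as effector motifs in miRNA-mediated repression. This fits use of the construct to test the repressive activity of this isolated region. The sequenced record is 6,305 nt, slightly shorter than the 6,329 bp catalogue size.
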