Features (pLannotate 1.2.2; 11 found; start..end, strand, type, name):
   1074..1178    +  promoter       AmpR promoter: bla
   1179..2039    +  CDS            AmpR: β-lactamase; bla; confers resistance to ampicillin, carbenicillin, and related antibiotics
   2210..2798    +  rep_origin     ori: high-copy-number ColE1/pMB1/pBR322/pUC origin of replication
   2844..3291    -  CDS            TcR (fragment): tetracycline efflux protein; tet; confers resistance to tetracycline
   3292..3376    +  CDS            large T antigen (fragment): large T antigen from SV40 (simian virus 40)
   3399..3533    +  polyA_signal   SV40 poly(A) signal: SV40 polyadenylation signal
   3633..3674    -  CDS            V5 tag: epitope tag from simian virus 5
   3713..4570    -  CDS            gw (fragment): GAWKY_DROME - Also known as GW182 From Drosophila melanogaster (Fruit fly).
   4580..4606    -  CDS            3xHA (fragment): three tandem HA epitope tags
   4634..4699    -  CDS            N (fragment): REGN_LAMBD - Experimental evidence at protein level: Swiss-Prot protein existence level 1. Plays a role as a transcriptional antitermination factor that allows the virus to initiate its lytic phase. Activates expression of the delayed viral early genes by modifying host RNA polymerase (RNAP) into a form that is resistant to termination signals. This antitermination function requires the host NusA protein which serves to stabilize the interaction between antitermination protein N and host RNA polymerase. From Escherichia phage lambda (Bacteriophage lambda).
   4720..924     -  promoter       Ac5 promoter (across the origin): Drosophila melanogaster actin 5C promoter
>Addgene plasmid #92287 | pMCh-139 | addgene full sequence | sequence record 194408 | Addgene NGS Result
GCCACAGACCCCGCCACGCCCCGCCCCACCCTTCCTTCCGCTGCCCCGCACCCCTTTCCTTCCACTACCG
TTTTGCCGCATTTGGTATTGCCATCTCGCTTTTTTGGCTTTACTTTGCTTTTTGAATAAGCCAAGAAACT
GAAATCAAAGCGGACAGTCCGAAAATTGAATATTCCAAAAAACAACAATTGCACATGCACTGCGTTCGGC
AAAAGACGCAGAAATTCAAGCCTTTTGGTCTGGCATCATCTTAAAATATCATCAGTATCATCATTGCCAT
TATAAATACATAAGAAAATGAGAATACATTAAAGGTATATACATACAATCTTTGTCATAGTCAACATATT
TTGCAACAAAATTATCTATAGATAACATGTTTTTGTAGAAAATTCCACTAACTGATTTTCGTATAAATAC
AAATTATTCTCATTCTTCAAAATACTCGCCGACGTCATCGCGAAATTCCTCAGCATTCTTCGACAAATGA
AGAGAGACAGCGAGTGACACAATCTTATCTTGCCGACGAGTCTTTGAAAATGGCCCCGGGTAACGGTGAA
AAACATATAGCCAAGAATGGAGCGATCGCCAGGCGATGGAAATTGGCTTCAAATTGCTCCGAATATGGCC
AGTTGGTCAGTTGGCATTGGATTGTGGAGAGATACTAGATCAGCTCGTTCTCCTTCTCCTCCGCATTCTC
CTACTCCGCCCGAAGACGCTTCTTTGATCGCTTCTTTCTCGAATGTGTACATATTCATTATGTATTTGGT
GTTTGGCGACGATCAGCCAGCTTTAATGGCCATAAAACGTGTCTTGGTTTGTGGGCCACATAACAGGCAG
CGAGATCTGGAAAAATGATGTGACAGTGGAAATGAGAAGTAGGTGCATCTGCAAAGATTTGATTCAGAGT
TGATGCCATTCATGATTTTTTTTTAGAAGTATCATTTGTGTTTTTAGAATATAGAATTAATTCTTGAAGA
CGAAAGGGCCTCGTGATACGCCTATTTTTATAGGTTAATGTCATGATAATAATGGTTTCTTAGACGTCAG
GTGGCACTTTTCGGGGAAATGTGCGCGGAACCCCTATTTGTTTATTTTTCTAAATACATTCAAATATGTA
TCCGCTCATGAGACAATAACCCTGATAAATGCTTCAATAATATTGAAAAAGGAAGAGTATGAGTATTCAA
CATTTCCGTGTCGCCCTTATTCCCTTTTTTGCGGCATTTTGCCTTCCTGTTTTTGCTCACCCAGAAACGC
TGGTGAAAGTAAAAGATGCTGAAGATCAGTTGGGTGCACGAGTGGGTTACATCGAACTGGATCTCAACAG
CGGTAAGATCCTTGAGAGTTTTCGCCCCGAAGAACGTTTTCCAATGATGAGCACTTTTAAAGTTCTGCTA
TGTGGCGCGGTATTATCCCGTGTTGACGCCGGGCAAGAGCAACTCGGTCGCCGCATACACTATTCTCAGA
ATGACTTGGTTGAGTACTCACCAGTCACAGAAAAGCATCTTACGGATGGCATGACAGTAAGAGAATTATG
CAGTGCTGCCATAACCATGAGTGATAACACTGCGGCCAACTTACTTCTGACAACGATCGGAGGACCGAAG
GAGCTAACCGCTTTTTTGCACAACATGGGGGATCATGTAACTCGCCTTGATCGTTGGGAACCGGAGCTGA
ATGAAGCCATACCAAACGACGAGCGTGACACCACGATGCCTGCAGCAATGGCAACAACGTTGCGCAAACT
ATTAACTGGCGAACTACTTACTCTAGCTTCCCGGCAACAATTAATAGACTGGATGGAGGCGGATAAAGTT
GCAGGACCACTTCTGCGCTCGGCCCTTCCGGCTGGCTGGTTTATTGCTGATAAATCTGGAGCCGGTGAGC
GTGGGTCTCGCGGTATCATTGCAGCACTGGGGCCAGATGGTAAGCCCTCCCGTATCGTAGTTATCTACAC
GACGGGGAGTCAGGCAACTATGGATGAACGAAATAGACAGATCGCTGAGATAGGTGCCTCACTGATTAAG
CATTGGTAACTGTCAGACCAAGTTTACTCATATATACTTTAGATTGATTTAAAACTTCATTTTTAATTTA
AAAGGATCTAGGTGAAGATCCTTTTTGATAATCTCATGACCAAAATCCCTTAACGTGAGTTTTCGTTCCA
CTGAGCGTCAGACCCCGTAGAAAAGATCAAAGGATCTTCTTGAGATCCTTTTTTTCTGCGCGTAATCTGC
TGCTTGCAAACAAAAAAACCACCGCTACCAGCGGTGGTTTGTTTGCCGGATCAAGAGCTACCAACTCTTT
TTCCGAAGGTAACTGGCTTCAGCAGAGCGCAGATACCAAATACTGTCCTTCTAGTGTAGCCGTAGTTAGG
CCACCACTTCAAGAACTCTGTAGCACCGCCTACATACCTCGCTCTGCTAATCCTGTTACCAGTGGCTGCT
GCCAGTGGCGATAAGTCGTGTCTTACCGGGTTGGACTCAAGACGATAGTTACCGGATAAGGCGCAGCGGT
CGGGCTGAACGGGGGGTTCGTGCACACAGCCCAGCTTGGAGCGAACGACCTACACCGAACTGAGATACCT
ACAGCGTGAGCTATGAGAAAGCGCCACGCTTCCCGAAGGGAGAAAGGCGGACAGGTATCCGGTAAGCGGC
AGGGTCGGAACAGGAGAGCGCACGAGGGAGCTTCCAGGGGGAAACGCCTGGTATCTTTATAGTCCTGTCG
GGTTTCGCCACCTCTGACTTGAGCGTCGATTTTTGTGATGCTCGTCAGGGGGGCGGAGCCTATGGAAAAA
CGCCAGCAACGCGGCCTTTTTACGGTTCCTGGCCTTTTGCTGGCCTTGAAGCTGTCCCTGATGGTCGTCA
TCTACCTGCCTGGACAGCATGGCCTGCAACGCGGGCATCCCGATGCCGCCGGAAGCGAGAAGAATCATAA
TGGGGAAGGCCATCCAGCCTCGCGTCGCGAACGCCAGCAAGACGTAGCCCAGCGCGTCGGCCGCCATGCC
GGCGATAATGGCCTGCTTCTCGCCGAAACGTTTGGTGGCGGGACCAGTGACGAAGGCTTGAGCGAGGGCG
TGCAAGATTCCGAATACCGCAAGCGACAGGCCGATCATCGTCGCGCTCCAGCGAAAGCGGTCCTCGCCGA
AAATGACCCAGAGCGCTGCCGGCACCTGTCCTACGAGTTGCATGATAAAGAAGACAGTCATAAGTGCGGC
GACGATAGTCATGCCCCGCGCCCACCGGAAGGAGCTGACTGGGTTGAAGGCTCTCAAGGGCATCGGTCGA
CTGATCATAATCAGCCATACCACATTTGTAGAGGTTTTACTTGCTTTAAAAAACCTCCCACACCTCCCCC
TGAACCTGAAACATAAAATGAATGCAATTGTTGTTGTTAACTTGTTTATTGCAGCTTATAATGGTTACAA
ATAAAGCAATAGCATCACAAATTTCACAAATAAAGCATTTTTTTCACTGCATTCTAGTTGTGGTTTGTCC
AAACTCATCAATGTATCTTATCATGTCTGGATCCTCGATCGAGGCTGATCAGCGAGCTCAGGCCTTAGAA
GGCACAGTCGAGGCTGATCAGCGGGTTTAAACTCAATGGTGATGGTGATGATGACCGGTACGCGTAGAAT
CGAGACCGAGGAGAGGGTTAGGGATAGGCTTACCTTCGAACCGCGGGCCCTCTAGACTCGAGCGGCCGCT
TATTTGCTTTGCTTATTGCCCCAACTAACTCCAACAGGGGCCGGGTCGCTCCAAGAGTTTTGTGCCAAGG
TTGAGTTGGACTTGTCATCAACCCAATTGTTGCTGGATACACTGCCACTGCTGGGAGCGCCGACATTAAC
GCTATGAGTGTCATCTCCCCAAGTAGTAACAGCAGCAACATTATTTCTGCCACCTACATTGCCGGAATGC
ACCCACATAGCGCCGCCGTCTGGTTTGTGTTGTACGCCGCCCACAGATGGAATCCGGGCTTGAGGTCCAA
CTACACTGCTTATAGGATTACTTGGATTGGCTCCCACTGGAACATTGCTATTTCCAACGCCGGCTATTCC
TATACCTCCCGTTTGGCTTTGGCCACGCATGAGATGACTACTACGACCTATCGAATCAGTCATGTCTTTC
CAGTGACCGCTTGCAGCGGGAACACGAGTTTGCTGACCCCACAACGATGTACCATCATCGTAGTTAGGAA
TACTGCGACGCTGAGGCGGTGGTGATGGTTCCTCCCATCCACTTATCTGTTTTGACATGTCTTTGGGACC
ACTTACACCAACGCTTACCGGTTGAGCAGGCCCCCACTGTGTTGGGATATTGCCTGATACTGTACTAGGA
CCGGGACCTCCAGGACCGATGCCCGAGCCAGATGTTCCGACACTGGTGCTGGCAGTTGCTACACTTTGAC
CAACCATTTTGTTGATACCTTGCAACTGGTTATGGGACATTTGTGGATGATGACCCCACATTTCAGAGGT
CCCATTAAGACGACCAGATATTCCACGGGGATCTCCTCGAATAGGGTCACGCGGATCGATCATGCGAATG
TCTCGTGGATCGCTCGAAGTGCCTGCAGGAGCGTAATCTGGAACATCGTATGGGTAAGCCATCAAGCTTG
GAGGAGATCCACCGTTTGCAGCTTTCCATTGAGCTTGTTTCTCAGCGCGACGCTCACGTCGTCGTGTTTG
TGCGTCCATGTTGGGTACCCCGATCCGGGGTCTCTGGATTAGACGACTGCTGGCTGATGGAGCGGCTTTG
TGTCGGGAGGAGTATCCACACAGCACAAGAACTCAAACGGTAGTGATATGAAAACTGGTCCCGCAGCCCG
TTTTATAAAGCCCGCTTAGCGCTAAAACCTTATCAGCCGCAATGCTCTCCGCTCTCAAGTCGCGTTCAAA
ACTTTTACCATATATGGGTATGAATTGTTCGCCGATTGGGTTTTCATTTACGGAGAATTTCCTCCGCAAC
TGGGTGTTCGTGCTTGTGTGTGTCTTGTATATCGCCATGAAGAGTGTACTTCCATGGGTCCTATCAGTTG
CGGCATGTGATTCAATTTGGGGGTTACTCATATTCGATACTTCAGCTGGTTATCTTTATGCTGTGATGGT
CACGGTGCTTTTACACATTTTTTCCCCAACTACTCATTGTATGCCAAAACATACATATGTACATGTGTTT
ATAGTGGGTTTATTAGTAATGTCCAGCGATATTAAAACATTACAGTTAAATAATATTCATATTAGCTTAC
GTTTACTGCTATCTGCACTTCAAATTGGTTATTCCAGGGACATTTTGTGCAACACACATCTTCTAGTAGG
GCATTCACTAGTCGTAGAAAACACACCTAACTTAAGCCGGTTTTAACAATAACGGCGAAACAGCTGCCAG
ACGAGAGAAAAGTACACAGCAAGAAGCATTTCTATAATGATGCCGTCCTAAATATGCAGCATTTTTGCTC
AAATTGATCATTTCGTTGCATCGCTCAGGTGGTATAGTATTTGGCTATTGAATGTGATTGCTATCTTAAT
AGTTTTGAATAGTAATAGTGCAAATATTCATTCATAAAAAATAGGTAATCGATTTTTTCAGTGCAGTCTA
TGCGTTTGCGCAACAGAGACGAAGAGAGAGACGCCTCACACACAAGCACATGCGGTCTAAGCTGCTCTCC
CTCTTTTTCTCTCTCTCTCTGGCTTGCGGCAGTTTTCCAGAGGCTGTGACTCAGTAAGCATTTCTTGTTG
TTACCCTAACGATAAGCGTCCGATTCCTAATTCTCTTTCAAATAATTTGTTTTATTTTTTTTTTTGTGTG
TTTTGAAGTCAAACAGCTTCATAAACAATATTAAATATCGCAATTGTTATTGCAAATGCATTCGTATCAG
GCGCCTTGATGTTTTTCGCCAAAACTTCGTCTGCTCTTTGTCAGCGTAATTGCGTTTGCCGGTCGTGCCG
TCTTGCTCGCACGCGGCTTGCAAACAAAAAGTGAAAGAGGGAAAGCCACCTGTGTTGTTGCTTTTGTTGC
TATCGTTGGCTGCACACACATGGCAATAAGTAACCATATTGTAGACTTATTTATTTTAGCGTTTTCGTTG
ACTAATCTTTGTTTAAATAATTGCCTATTTCGAGCCAAAATGACGCATAAAAGGAAACGGCAACATGCGG
TGCGTTGAGCATGCGTAAGCGAGATGGCGCTAGAGAGAGCGCAGCATAAAAAGAAAAAAACAACCGGCGA
GTGGCGAGACACGAATAATACACACACGCACACATGGTCAAAGGAGTGGCTCCAACGTCGGTGACGTCGC
GCCCA
